Addgene plasmid #146302: pCIneo-lambdaN-HA-HsTNRC6Biso1-delMI_F
Purpose: Mammalian Expression of HsTNRC6Biso1-delMI
Depositing lab: Elisa Izaurralde. Depositing organization: Max Planck Institute for Developmental Biology. Publication: The C-terminal domains of human TNRC6A, TNRC6B, and TNRC6C silence bound transcripts independently of Argonaute proteins. Lazzaretti D, Tournier I, Izaurralde E. RNA. 2009 Jun . 15(6):1059-66. 10.1261/rna.1606309 PubMed 19383768.
Backbone
  Vector backbone: pCI-neo
  Vector type: Mammalian Expression
Growth in bacteria
  Bacterial resistance: Ampicillin, 100 μg/mL
  Growth temperature: 37°C
  Growth strain: DH5alpha
  Copy number: High Copy
Gene/Insert
  Gene/Insert name: HsTNRC6Biso1-delMI
  Species: H. sapiens (human)
  Entrez Gene: TNRC6B (a.k.a. GDSBA)
  Cloning method: Unknown
Terms and licenses: Academic/Nonprofit Terms; Industry Terms: Not Available to Industry
Depositor comments: Plasmids from this collection were made available to the research community and donated after the lab closed. Please note that the sequence provided by the depositing laboratory may be theoretical/predicted or based on Sanger sequencing results. There may be discrepancies between sequencing results obtained by Addgene and the depositor sequence. If an Addgene verified sequence is not available, please contact before placing your order to request that our lab fully sequence the plasmid.
How to cite: pCIneo-lambdaN-HA-HsTNRC6Biso1-delMI_F was a gift from Elisa Izaurralde (Addgene plasmid # 146302 ; http://n2t.net/addgene:146302 ; RRID:Addgene_146302)
