[The description below was written by a language model from this plasmid's Addgene catalogue record and pLannotate feature annotations shown in this document.]
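Description:
pCIneo-lambdaN-HA-HsTNRC6Biso1-delMI_F is a 10.6 kb mammalian expression plasmid built on the pCI-neo backbone. It encodes a deletion variant ("delMI") of human TNRC6B isoform 1 fused at its N-terminus to a lambda N peptide and an HA epitope. It is propagated in E. coli as a high-copy plasmid through a ColE1/pUC-type origin with ampicillin selection (AmpR/bla). An f1 origin is also present, which would allow single-stranded DNA production. For mammalian cells, the backbone carries a neomycin phosphotransferase gene driven by the SV40 enhancer/early promoter and followed by a synthetic poly(A) signal, a cassette that permits G418 selection of stable transfectants.

The expression cassette uses the human CMV immediate-early enhancer and promoter followed by a chimeric β-globin/immunoglobulin intron, which generally improves transcript processing and expression. A T7 promoter sits just upstream of the open reading frame and a T3 promoter lies downstream in the opposite orientation. The coding region begins with a short fragment of the bacteriophage lambda N antitermination protein. This is followed by a 27 nt match to HA tag sequence, consistent with a single epitope, and then about 5 kb of TNRC6B coding sequence, ending at an SV40 polyadenylation signal. The lambda N peptide binds boxB RNA hairpins, so the fusion can be tethered to a boxB-containing reporter mRNA independently of the miRNA machinery, while the HA tag allows detection of the protein. TNRC6B is a GW182-family scaffold protein that acts with Argonaute proteins in miRNA-mediated silencing. The associated publication used such constructs to map which TNRC6 domains silence bound transcripts. The record does not define the exact boundaries of the delMI deletion, and the depositor sequence may be theoretical.
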