Features (pLannotate 1.2.2; 21 found; start..end, strand, type, name):
    140..517     +  enhancer       CMV enhancer: human cytomegalovirus immediate early enhancer
    518..729     +  promoter       CMV promoter: human cytomegalovirus (CMV) immediate early promoter
    890..1022    +  intron         chimeric intron: chimera between introns from human β-globin and immunoglobulin heavy chain genes
   1067..1085    +  promoter       T7 promoter: promoter for bacteriophage T7 RNA polymerase
   1095..1169    +  CDS            N (fragment): REGN_LAMBD - Experimental evidence at protein level: Swiss-Prot protein existence level 1. Plays a role as a transcriptional antitermination factor that allows the virus to initiate its lytic phase. Activates expression of the delayed viral early genes by modifying host RNA polymerase (RNAP) into a form that is resistant to termination signals. This antitermination function requires the host NusA protein which serves to stabilize the interaction between antitermination protein N and host RNA polymerase. From Escherichia phage lambda (Bacteriophage lambda).
   1203..1229    +  CDS            3xHA (fragment): three tandem HA epitope tags
   1230..6278    +  CDS            TNRC6B (fragment): TNR6B_HUMAN - Also known as KIAA1093. Experimental evidence at protein level: Swiss-Prot protein existence level 1. Plays a role in RNA-mediated gene silencing by both micro- RNAs (miRNAs) and short interfering RNAs (siRNAs) (PubMed:16289642, PubMed:19167051, PubMed:19304925, PubMed:32354837). Required for miRNA- dependent translational repression and siRNA-dependent endonucleolytic cleavage of complementary mRNAs by argonaute family proteins (PubMed:16289642, PubMed:19167051, PubMed:19304925, PubMed:32354837). As scaffolding protein associates with argonaute proteins bound to partially comple
   6293..6310    -  promoter       T3 promoter (fragment): promoter for bacteriophage T3 RNA polymerase
   6328..6449    -  polyA_signal   SV40 poly(A) signal: SV40 polyadenylation signal
   6472..6540    -  CDS            large T antigen (fragment): large T antigen from SV40 (simian virus 40)
   6564..6631    +  CDS            lacZα (fragment): LacZα fragment of β-galactosidase; lacZ fragment
   6635..7063    +  rep_origin     f1 ori (sequence partly withheld): f1 bacteriophage origin of replication; arrow indicates direction of (+) strand synthesis
   7091..7142    -  misc_feature   bom (fragment): basis of mobility region from pBR322
   7207..7564    +  promoter       SV40 promoter: SV40 enhancer and early promoter
   7615..8406    +  CDS            neo: KKA2_KLEPN - Also known as kan, nptII. Experimental evidence at protein level: Swiss-Prot protein existence level 1. Resistance to kanamycin, neomycin, paromomycin, ribostamycin, butirosin and gentamicin B. From Klebsiella pneumoniae.
   8473..8521    +  polyA_signal   poly(A) signal: synthetic polyadenylation signal
   8541..8595    -  misc_feature   bom (fragment): basis of mobility region from pBR322
   8697..8732    -  CDS            rop (fragment): Rop protein, which maintains plasmids at low copy number; rop
   8827..8931    +  promoter       AmpR promoter: bla
   8932..9792    +  CDS            AmpR: β-lactamase; bla; confers resistance to ampicillin, carbenicillin, and related antibiotics
   9963..10551   +  rep_origin     ori: high-copy-number ColE1/pMB1/pBR322/pUC origin of replication
>Addgene plasmid #146302 | pCIneo-lambdaN-HA-HsTNRC6Biso1-delMI_F | depositor full sequence | sequence record 288747 | Full Sequence
TCAATATTGGCCATTAGCCATATTATTCATTGGTTATATAGCATAAATCAATATTGGCTATTGGCCATTG
CATACGTTGTATCTATATCATAATATGTACATTTATATTGGCTCATGTCCAATATGACCGCCATGTTGGC
ATTGATTATTGACTAGTTATTAATAGTAATCAATTACGGGGTCATTAGTTCATAGCCCATATATGGAGTT
CCGCGTTACATAACTTACGGTAAATGGCCCGCCTGGCTGACCGCCCAACGACCCCCGCCCATTGACGTCA
ATAATGACGTATGTTCCCATAGTAACGCCAATAGGGACTTTCCATTGACGTCAATGGGTGGAGTATTTAC
GGTAAACTGCCCACTTGGCAGTACATCAAGTGTATCATATGCCAAGTCCGCCCCCTATTGACGTCAATGA
CGGTAAATGGCCCGCCTGGCATTATGCCCAGTACATGACCTTACGGGACTTTCCTACTTGGCAGTACATC
TACGTATTAGTCATCGCTATTACCATGGTGATGCGGTTTTGGCAGTACACCAATGGGCGTGGATAGCGGT
TTGACTCACGGGGATTTCCAAGTCTCCACCCCATTGACGTCAATGGGAGTTTGTTTTGGCACCAAAATCA
ACGGGACTTTCCAAAATGTCGTAACAACTGCGATCGCCCGCCCCGTTGACGCAAATGGGCGGTAGGCGTG
TACGGTGGGAGGTCTATATAAGCAGAGCTCGTTTAGTGAACCGTCAGATCACTAGAAGCTTTATTGCGGT
AGTTTATCACAGTTAAATTGCTAACGCAGTCAGTGCTTCTGACACAACAGTCTCGAACTTAAGCTGCAGT
GACTCTCTTAAGGTAGCCTTGCAGAAGTTGGTCGTGAGGCACTGGGCAGGTAAGTATCAAGGTTACAAGA
CAGGTTTAAGGAGACCAATAGAAACTGGGCTTGTCGAGACAGAGAAGACTCTTGCGTTTCTGATAGGCAC
CTATTGGTCTTACTGACATCCACTTTGCCTTTCTCTCCACAGGTGTCCACTCCCAGTTCAATTACAGCTC
TTAAGGCTAGAGTACTTAATACGACTCACTATAGGCTAGCCACCATGGACGCACAAACACGACGACGTGA
GCGTCGCGCTGAGAAACAAGCTCAATGGAAAGCTGCAAACCCACCGCTCGAGAATTCACGCGTGGTACCT
CTAGAGATGGCCTACCCATATGATGTTCCAGATTACGCTATGAGAGAGAAGGAGCAAGAAAGGGAAGAAC
AGTTAATGGAAGACAAGAAAAGGAAGAAAGAGGATAAAAAGAAAAAAGAAGCCACTCAGAAGGTCACGGA
ACAAAAAACCAAAGTGCCCGAAGTGACGAAACCAAGTTTAAGCCAACCAACGGCCGCCAGCCCAATTGGC
AGCTCTCCATCGCCACCAGTCAATGGTGGCAACAATGCCAAAAGGGTGGCAGTGCCGAACGGACAACCGC
CAAGCGCCGCCCGCTACATGCCTCGGGAGGTGCCGCCGCGATTCCGTTGCCAGCAGGACCACAAAGTGTT
ACTAAAACGTGGGCAGCCCCCTCCACCGTCCTGCATGCTCCTTGGGGGTGGGGCAGGGCCTCCTCCCTGC
ACAGCACCTGGAGCAAACCCAAACAACGCACAAGTGACAGGAGCGCTGCTGCAGAGTGAGAGTGGGACTG
CGCCAGACTCAACCCTTGGAGGTGCTGCTGCTTCAAATTATGCAAATTCCACTTGGGGCTCGGGAGCCTC
CTCCAACAACGGCACCTCCCCCAACCCAATTCACATCTGGGACAAGGTGATTGTAGACGGGTCTGACATG
GAAGAGTGGCCTTGTATTGCCAGCAAAGACACTGAATCTTCTTCCGAAAACACCACCGATAACAACAGTG
CCTCGAACCCTGGCTCTGAGAAGAGCACTCTGCCAGGAAGCACCACTAGTAACAAAGGAAAAGGGAGCCA
GTGCCAGTCTGCAAGTTCTGGGAACGAATGTAATCTTGGGGTCTGGAAATCTGACCCTAAGGCTAAATCT
GTTCAATCTTCCAACTCTACTACAGAGAACAACAATGGACTAGGAAATTGGAGGAATGTGAGTGGTCAGG
ATAGAATTGGACCTGGCTCTGGCTTCAGCAACTTTAACCCAAATAGCAACCCATCTGCCTGGCCAGCACT
GGTCCAAGAAGGAACTTCTAGGAAAGGGGCATTGGAAACAGATAATAGTAATTCCAGTGCACAGGTTAGC
ACAGTAGGTCAGACATCCAGGGAACAGCAGTCAAAGATGGAAAATGCGGGTGTTAATTTTGTTGTCTCTG
GCAGAGAACAGGCTCAAATTCATAACACTGATGGACCAAAAAATGGAAACACTAACTCCTTGAACTTAAG
TTCACCAAACCCCATGGAGAATAAGGGAATGCCCTTTGGAATGGGCTTGGGGAACACCTCCAGGAGCACT
GATGCCCCTTCACAAAGCACTGGAGATCGAAAGACTGGGAGTGTTGGATCTTGGGGTGCAGCTAGGGGGC
CTTCTGGAACTGACACAGTCTCTGGACAAAGCAATTCTGGAAACAATGGGAACAATGGAAAAGAGAGAGA
GGACTCCTGGAAAGGAGCTTCTGTTCAGAAATCAACTGGGTCAAAAAATGACTCTTGGGACAACAATAAC
AGGTCTACGGGTGGGTCCTGGAACTTTGGCCCCCAGGACTCTAATGACAACAAATGGGGTGAAGGGAACA
AAATGACATCTGGGGTCTCTCAGGGAGAATGGAAACAGCCGACTGGGTCTGATGAGTTGAAAATTGGAGA
ATGGAGTGGTCCAAACCAACCAAATTCTAGCACTGGAGCATGGGACAATCAAAAGGGCCACCCCCTCCCT
GAAAACCAAGGCAATGCCCAGGCTCCCTGTTGGGGAAGATCTTCCAGCTCCACAGGAAGTGAAGTTGGAG
GTCAAAGCACTGGAAGCAACCACAAAGCAGGAAGTAGTGACAGTCATAACTCTGGCCGTCGGTCGTACAG
GCCCACACATCCTGATTGTCAGGCTGTCTTGCAGACTCTTAAAGGAACTGAGGGGTGGGAGAGCGCTGCC
ACACAGACCAAGAACTCAGGGGGCTGGGGAGATGCACCCAGCCAAAGCAATCAAATGAAGTCTGGATGGG
GGGAGCTCTCAGCCTCTACAGAGTGGAAAGACCCCAAGAACACAGGAGGCTGGAATGACTACAAGAACAA
CAACTCTTCCAACTGGGGAGGAGGACGACCTGATGAAAAGACACCTTCCTCTTGGAATGAGAATCCCAGC
AAGGATCAGGGGTGGGGAGGTGGACGCCAGCCCAATCAAGGATGGTCTTCTGGAAAGAATGGTTGGGGGG
AGGAAGTCGATCAGACAAAAAACAGCAATTGGGAAAGTTCTGCAAGTAAACCTGTGTCTGGGTGGGGTGA
AGGAGGGCAGAATGAAATCGGGACTTGGGGTAATGGTGGCAATGCAAGCCTAGCTTCAAAAGGTGGGTGG
GAGGATTGCAAAAGATCCCCAGCATGGAATGAGACGGGCCGACAGCCCAATTCCTGGAATAAACAACACC
AACAGCAGCAGCCCCCACAGCAGCCGCCGCCACCACAACCAGAGGCTTCTGGTTCGTGGGGAGGCCCACC
CCCACCACCTCCAGGCAACGTTCGACCTTCCAATTCCAGCTGGAGCAGCGGGCCACAGCCTGCAACACCT
AAGGATGAGGAACCCAGTGGTTGGGAAGAGCCATCCCCACAGTCAATTAGTCGGAAAATGGACATTGATG
ATGGCACTTCAGCATGGGGAGACCCTAACAGTTATAACTACAAGAATGTGAATCTGTGGGATAAGAATTC
CCAAGGGGGCCCAGCACCTCGAGAACCAAACCTGCCCACCCCAATGACCAGTAAATCGGCATCAGATTCC
AAATCTATGCAAGACGGCTGGGGGGAGAGTGACGGGCCAGTCACAGGAGCTCGCCATCCCAGCTGGGAAG
AGGAGGAGGATGGAGGAGTCTGGAACACCACTGGCTCTCAGGGCAGTGCTTCCTCCCACAACTCAGCAAG
CTGGGGACAAGGAGGAAAGAAACAAATGAAGTGCTCACTCAAAGGAGGAAACAATGATTCATGGATGAAT
CCTCTTGCCAAACAGTTTTCAAATATGGGATTGCTGAGTCAGACTGAAGATAATCCAAGCAGCAAAATGG
ATTTGTCTGTAGGAAGCCTTTCAGATAAAAAATTTGATGTGGACAAGCGAGCGATGAATCTCGGGGATTT
TAATGATATCATGAGGAAGGATCGATCTGGGTTCCGTCCACCTAATTCCAAAGACATGGGAACCACAGAT
AGTGGGCCTTATTTTGAGAAGGGCGGTAGTCATGGTTTGTTTGGAAACAGCACAGCACAATCGAGAGGTC
TGCACACACCCGTGCAGCCACTAAATTCTTCTCCCAGTCTCCGGGCGCAAGTGCCTCCCCAGTTTATTTC
CCCCCAGGTTTCTGCCTCAATGCTCAAGCAGTTTCCCAACAGTGGCCTGAGTCCAGGTCTTTTCAATGTG
GGGCCCCAGTTATCTCCTCAACAAATTGCCATGCTGAGCCAGCTTCCACAAATTCCCCAGTTTCAGTTGG
CATGTCAGCTTCTCTTGCAGCAGCAGCAACAGCAGCAGTTGTTACAGAACCAGAGAAAGATTTCTCAAGC
TGTACGCCAACAGCAAGAGCAGCAGCTGGCTCGAATGGTGAGTGCACTGCAGCAGCAGCAGCAGCAGCAG
CAGAGGCAGCCAGGCATGAAGCACTCGCCCTCTCATCCTGTTGGGCCCAAGCCGCATCTGGACAACATGG
TACCCAACGCATTGAATGTGGGGCTCCCAGACCTTCAAACCAAAGGGCCAATACCTGGATATGGTTCTGG
CTTCAGCTCTGGCGGCATGGACTATGGCATGGTTGGTGGGAAGGAGGCTGGAACCGAGTCTCGCTTTAAA
CAGTGGACCTCCATGATGGAGGGGCTGCCCTCTGTAGCCACACAGGAAGCCAATATGCACAAAAATGGCG
CTATAGTGGCCCCTGGTAAAACCCGGGGAGGGTCACCGTACAACCAGTTTGATATCATCCCTGGTGACAC
ACTGGGTGGCCATACGGGTCCTGCTGGTGATAGCTGGTTACCTGCCAAATCTCCACCAACAAATAAAATC
GGAAGTAAATCCAGCAATGCCAGTTGGCCTCCAGAATTCCAACCAGGAGTGCCATGGAAAGGTATCCAAA
ACATTGACCCTGAATCTGACCCCTATGTCACCCCAGGAAGTGTGCTGGGGGGTACAGCCACATCTCCCAT
TGTAGATACTGACCACCAACTGCTGCGGGATAACACCACAGGGTCTAATTCTTCCCTCAACACCTCGCTG
CCTTCACCTGGTGCCTGGCCCTACAGTGCCTCTGACAACTCCTTTACCAACGTTCATAGCACTTCAGCAA
AGTTCCCTGATTACAAATCAACATGGTCCCCAGATCCCATAGGACACAACCCCACTCATCTCTCCAACAA
GATGTGGAAAAACCATATTTCCTCCAGGAACACTACACCGCTGCCCCGCCCACCTCCTGGTCTGACCAAC
CCCAAACCATCATCTCCCTGGAGCAGCACAGCACCCCGATCAGTCAGGGGGTGGGGGACACAGGACTCAC
GGCTCGCCTCGGCCTCTACCTGGAGTGATGGTGGCTCAGTTCGTCCTAGTTACTGGCTGGTTCTTCACAA
TCTCACCCCACAGATTGATGGGTCAACCTTGAGAACGATCTGCATGCAGCATGGCCCACTGCTGACATTC
CATCTGAATCTAACCCAGGGCACTGCCCTGATCCGATACAGCACCAAACAGGAGGCGGCCAAGGCCCAAA
CTGCACTGCACATGTGTGTGTTGGGAAACACTACCATCCTTGCTGAGTTTGCCACTGATGATGAAGTCAG
CCGCTTTCTGGCACAAGCTCAGCCCCCTACACCTGCAGCAACCCCAAGTGCGCCAGCTGCGGGGTGGCAG
TCGCTGGAGACCGGCCAGAACCAGTCAGATCCCGTGGGACCTGCTCTGAATCTTTTTGGTGGGTCCACTG
GGCTCGGGCAGTGGAGCAGCAGCGCTGGTGGCAGCAGCGGGGCCGATCTTGCTGGCGCTTCATTGTGGGG
GCCCCCAAACTATTCTTCTAGCTTATGGGGAGTCCCAACGGTGGAAGATCCCCATAGGATGGGCAGCCCT
GCTCCTTTACTACCTGGTGACCTTCTGGGAGGAGGGTCGGATTCAATCTGAGCGGCCGCTTCCCTTTAGT
GAGGGTTAATGCTTCGAGCAGACATGATAAGATACATTGATGAGTTTGGACAAACCACAACTAGAATGCA
GTGAAAAAAATGCTTTATTTGTGAAATTTGTGATGCTATTGCTTTATTTGTAACCATTATAAGCTGCAAT
AAACAAGTTAACAACAACAATTGCATTCATTTTATGTTTCAGGTTCAGGGGGAGATGTGGGAGGTTTTTT
AAAGCAAGTAAAACCTCTACAAATGTGGTAAAATCCGATAAGGATCGATCCGGGCTGGCGTAATAGCGAA
GAGGCCCGCACCGATCGCCCTTCCCAACAGTTGCGCAGCCTGAATGGCGAATGG
[124 nt withheld, positions 6635-6758]
C
[91 nt withheld, positions 6760-6850]
A
[49 nt withheld, positions 6852-6900]
CCTTTGACGTTGGAGTCCACGTTCTTT
[37 nt withheld, positions 6928-6964]
ACCCTATCTCGGTCTATTCTTTTGATTTATAAGGGATTTTGCCGATTTCGGCCTATTGGTTAAAAAATGA
GCTGATTTAACAAAAATTTAACGCGAATTTTAACAAAATATTAACGCTTACAATTTCCTGATGCGGTATT
TTCTCCTTACGCATCTGTGCGGTATTTCACACCGCATACGCGGATCTGCGCAGCACCATGGCCTGAAATA
ACCTCTGAAAGAGGAACTTGGTTAGGTACCTTCTGAGGCGGAAAGAACCAGCTGTGGAATGTGTGTCAGT
TAGGGTGTGGAAAGTCCCCAGGCTCCCCAGCAGGCAGAAGTATGCAAAGCATGCATCTCAATTAGTCAGC
AACCAGGTGTGGAAAGTCCCCAGGCTCCCCAGCAGGCAGAAGTATGCAAAGCATGCATCTCAATTAGTCA
GCAACCATAGTCCCGCCCCTAACTCCGCCCATCCCGCCCCTAACTCCGCCCAGTTCCGCCCATTCTCCGC
CCCATGGCTGACTAATTTTTTTTATTTATGCAGAGGCCGAGGCCGCCTCGGCCTCTGAGCTATTCCAGAA
GTAGTGAGGAGGCTTTTTTGGAGGCCTAGGCTTTTGCAAAAAGCTTGATTCTTCTGACACAACAGTCTCG
AACTTAAGGCTAGAGCCACCATGATTGAACAAGATGGATTGCACGCAGGTTCTCCGGCCGCTTGGGTGGA
GAGGCTATTCGGCTATGACTGGGCACAACAGACAATCGGCTGCTCTGATGCCGCCGTGTTCCGGCTGTCA
GCGCAGGGGCGCCCGGTTCTTTTTGTCAAGACCGACCTGTCCGGTGCCCTGAATGAACTGCAGGACGAGG
CAGCGCGGCTATCGTGGCTGGCCACGACGGGCGTTCCTTGCGCAGCTGTGCTCGACGTTGTCACTGAAGC
GGGAAGGGACTGGCTGCTATTGGGCGAAGTGCCGGGGCAGGATCTCCTGTCATCTCACCTTGCTCCTGCC
GAGAAAGTATCCATCATGGCTGATGCAATGCGGCGGCTGCATACGCTTGATCCGGCTACCTGCCCATTCG
ACCACCAAGCGAAACATCGCATCGAGCGAGCACGTACTCGGATGGAAGCCGGTCTTGTCGATCAGGATGA
TCTGGACGAAGAGCATCAGGGGCTCGCGCCAGCCGAACTGTTCGCCAGGCTCAAGGCGCGCATGCCCGAC
GGCGAGGATCTCGTCGTGACCCATGGCGATGCCTGCTTGCCGAATATCATGGTGGAAAATGGCCGCTTTT
CTGGATTCATCGACTGTGGCCGGCTGGGTGTGGCGGACCGCTATCAGGACATAGCGTTGGCTACCCGTGA
TATTGCTGAAGAGCTTGGCGGCGAATGGGCTGACCGCTTCCTCGTGCTTTACGGTATCGCCGCTCCCGAT
TCGCAGCGCATCGCCTTCTATCGCCTTCTTGACGAGTTCTTCTGAGCGGGACTCTGGGGTTCGAAATGAC
CGACCAAGCGACGCCCAACCTGCCATCACGATGGCCGCAATAAAATATCTTTATTTTCATTACATCTGTG
TGTTGGTTTTTTGTGTGAATCGATAGCGATAAGGATCCGCGTATGGTGCACTCTCAGTACAATCTGCTCT
GATGCCGCATAGTTAAGCCAGCCCCGACACCCGCCAACACCCGCTGACGCGCCCTGACGGGCTTGTCTGC
TCCCGGCATCCGCTTACAGACAAGCTGTGACCGTCTCCGGGAGCTGCATGTGTCAGAGGTTTTCACCGTC
ATCACCGAAACGCGCGAGACGAAAGGGCCTCGTGATACGCCTATTTTTATAGGTTAATGTCATGATAATA
ATGGTTTCTTAGACGTCAGGTGGCACTTTTCGGGGAAATGTGCGCGGAACCCCTATTTGTTTATTTTTCT
AAATACATTCAAATATGTATCCGCTCATGAGACAATAACCCTGATAAATGCTTCAATAATATTGAAAAAG
GAAGAGTATGAGTATTCAACATTTCCGTGTCGCCCTTATTCCCTTTTTTGCGGCATTTTGCCTTCCTGTT
TTTGCTCACCCAGAAACGCTGGTGAAAGTAAAAGATGCTGAAGATCAGTTGGGTGCACGAGTGGGTTACA
TCGAACTGGATCTCAACAGCGGTAAGATCCTTGAGAGTTTTCGCCCCGAAGAACGTTTTCCAATGATGAG
CACTTTTAAAGTTCTGCTATGTGGCGCGGTATTATCCCGTATTGACGCCGGGCAAGAGCAACTCGGTCGC
CGCATACACTATTCTCAGAATGACTTGGTTGAGTACTCACCAGTCACAGAAAAGCATCTTACGGATGGCA
TGACAGTAAGAGAATTATGCAGTGCTGCCATAACCATGAGTGATAACACTGCGGCCAACTTACTTCTGAC
AACGATCGGAGGACCGAAGGAGCTAACCGCTTTTTTGCACAACATGGGGGATCATGTAACTCGCCTTGAT
CGTTGGGAACCGGAGCTGAATGAAGCCATACCAAACGACGAGCGTGACACCACGATGCCTGTAGCAATGG
CAACAACGTTGCGCAAACTATTAACTGGCGAACTACTTACTCTAGCTTCCCGGCAACAATTAATAGACTG
GATGGAGGCGGATAAAGTTGCAGGACCACTTCTGCGCTCGGCCCTTCCGGCTGGCTGGTTTATTGCTGAT
AAATCTGGAGCCGGTGAGCGTGGGTCTCGCGGTATCATTGCAGCACTGGGGCCAGATGGTAAGCCCTCCC
GTATCGTAGTTATCTACACGACGGGGAGTCAGGCAACTATGGATGAACGAAATAGACAGATCGCTGAGAT
AGGTGCCTCACTGATTAAGCATTGGTAACTGTCAGACCAAGTTTACTCATATATACTTTAGATTGATTTA
AAACTTCATTTTTAATTTAAAAGGATCTAGGTGAAGATCCTTTTTGATAATCTCATGACCAAAATCCCTT
AACGTGAGTTTTCGTTCCACTGAGCGTCAGACCCCGTAGAAAAGATCAAAGGATCTTCTTGAGATCCTTT
TTTTCTGCGCGTAATCTGCTGCTTGCAAACAAAAAAACCACCGCTACCAGCGGTGGTTTGTTTGCCGGAT
CAAGAGCTACCAACTCTTTTTCCGAAGGTAACTGGCTTCAGCAGAGCGCAGATACCAAATACTGTTCTTC
TAGTGTAGCCGTAGTTAGGCCACCACTTCAAGAACTCTGTAGCACCGCCTACATACCTCGCTCTGCTAAT
CCTGTTACCAGTGGCTGCTGCCAGTGGCGATAAGTCGTGTCTTACCGGGTTGGACTCAAGACGATAGTTA
CCGGATAAGGCGCAGCGGTCGGGCTGAACGGGGGGTTCGTGCACACAGCCCAGCTTGGAGCGAACGACCT
ACACCGAACTGAGATACCTACAGCGTGAGCTATGAGAAAGCGCCACGCTTCCCGAAGGGAGAAAGGCGGA
CAGGTATCCGGTAAGCGGCAGGGTCGGAACAGGAGAGCGCACGAGGGAGCTTCCAGGGGGAAACGCCTGG
TATCTTTATAGTCCTGTCGGGTTTCGCCACCTCTGACTTGAGCGTCGATTTTTGTGATGCTCGTCAGGGG
GGCGGAGCCTATGGAAAAACGCCAGCAACGCGGCCTTTTTACGGTTCCTGGCCTTTTGCTGGCCTTTTGC
TCACATGGCTCGACAGATCT
